Addgene plasmid #112202: pET21b(+)-Is-PETase
Purpose: pET-21b(+) based plasmid for expression of PETase from Ideonella sakaiensis 201-F6 (Genbank GAP38373.1), codon optimized for expression in E. coli K12
Depositing lab: Gregg Beckham & Christopher Johnson. Depositing organization: National Laboratory of the Rockies (NLR). Publication: Characterization and engineering of a plastic-degrading aromatic polyesterase. Austin HP, Allen MD, Donohoe BS, Rorrer NA, Kearns FL, Silveira RL, Pollard BC, Dominick G, Duman R, El Omari K, Mykhaylyk V, Wagner A, Michener WE, Amore A, Skaf MS, Crowley MF, Thorne AW, Johnson CW, Woodcock HL, McGeehan JE, Beckham GT. Proc Natl Acad Sci U S A. 2018 May 8;115(19):E4350-E4357. doi: 10.1073/pnas.1718804115. Epub 2018 Apr 17. PubMed 29666242.
Backbone
  Vector backbone: pET-21b(+)
  Backbone manufacturer: Novagen/Millipore Sigma
  Backbone size w/o insert (bp): 5367
  Total vector size (bp): 6237
  Modifications to backbone: His tag: CACCACCATCACCACCAC
  Vector type: Bacterial Expression
Growth in bacteria
  Bacterial resistance: Ampicillin, 100 μg/mL
  Growth temperature: 37°C
  Growth strain: DH5alpha
  Copy number: Unknown
Gene/Insert
  Gene/Insert name: PETase gene from Ideonella sakaiensis 201-F6, codon optimized for expression in E. coli K12
  Species: Ideonella sakaiensis
  GenBank ID: GAP38373.1
  Promoter: N/A
  Tag / fusion protein: 6XHIS (C terminal on insert)
  Cloning method: Gibson Cloning
  Sequencing primers: 5′ N/A; 3′ N/A
Terms and licenses: Academic/Nonprofit Terms; Industry Terms: Not Available to Industry
How to cite: pET21b(+)-Is-PETase was a gift from Gregg Beckham & Christopher Johnson (Addgene plasmid # 112202 ; http://n2t.net/addgene:112202 ; RRID:Addgene_112202)
