[The description below was written by a language model from this plasmid's Addgene catalogue record and pLannotate feature annotations shown in this document.]
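Description:
pET21b(+)-Is-PETase is a bacterial expression plasmid built on the pET-21b(+) backbone for producing the poly(ethylene terephthalate)-hydrolysing enzyme PETase from Ideonella sakaiensis 201-F6 in E. coli. It is maintained through a ColE1/pBR322-type origin accompanied by the bom mobility region and the rop gene, which moderates copy number (the catalogue lists copy number as unknown), and it is selected with ampicillin via the β-lactamase gene and its own promoter. An f1 phage origin is also present, allowing single-stranded DNA production with helper phage. Short tetracycline-resistance fragments and a predicted E. coli ORF in the annotation are non-functional remnants of the pBR322 lineage.

The insert, placed by Gibson cloning, is a PETase coding sequence codon-optimised for E. coli K12 and carrying a C-terminal 6xHis tag for affinity purification. Although the catalogue gives the promoter as N/A, the feature table shows the standard pET arrangement: a T7 promoter followed by a lac operator and the T7 gene 10 ribosome binding site upstream of the PETase ORF, with a T7 terminator downstream. The plasmid-borne lacI gene supplies repressor, so transcription depends on a host providing T7 RNA polymerase and is induced with IPTG or lactose. The His tag is not separately annotated. A small hit to a T7 gene 10B-derived solubility tag fragment lies between the ORF and the terminator, and it most likely reflects ordinary backbone sequence rather than a deliberate fusion. The sequenced record is a few bases shorter than the stated total size. The plasmid is suited to recombinant production of PETase for structural, biochemical and engineering studies of polyester degradation.
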