Features (pLannotate 1.2.2; 18 found; start..end, strand, type, name):
     12..440     +  rep_origin     f1 ori (sequence partly withheld): f1 bacteriophage origin of replication; arrow indicates direction of (+) strand synthesis
    493..597     +  promoter       AmpR promoter: bla
    598..1458    +  CDS            AmpR: β-lactamase; bla; confers resistance to ampicillin, carbenicillin, and related antibiotics
   1629..2217    +  rep_origin     ori: high-copy-number ColE1/pMB1/pBR322/pUC origin of replication
   2403..2542    -  misc_feature   bom: basis of mobility region from pBR322
   2644..2835    -  CDS            rop: Rop protein, which maintains plasmids at low copy number; rop
   2852..3232    +  CDS            YPB1_ECOLX: Protein predicted: Swiss-Prot protein existence level 4. From Escherichia coli.
   3304..3595    -  CDS            TcR (fragment): tetracycline efflux protein; tet; confers resistance to tetracycline
   3610..3631    -  protein_bind   CAP binding site: CAP binding activates transcription in the presence of cAMP. E. coli catabolite activator protein
   3644..4726    -  CDS            lacI: lac repressor; lacI; The lac repressor binds to the lac operator to inhibit transcription in E. coli. This inhibition can be relieved by adding lactose or isopropyl-β-D-thiogalactopyranoside (IPTG).
   4727..4804    -  promoter       lacI promoter: lacI
   4812..5091    -  CDS            TcR (fragment): tetracycline efflux protein; tet; confers resistance to tetracycline
   5113..5131    +  promoter       T7 promoter: promoter for bacteriophage T7 RNA polymerase
   5132..5156    +  protein_bind   lac operator: The lac repressor binds to the lac operator to inhibit transcription in E. coli. This inhibition can be relieved by adding lactose or isopropyl-β-D-thiogalactopyranoside (IPTG). lac repressor encoded by lacI
   5171..5193    +  RBS            RBS: efficient ribosome binding site from bacteriophage T7 gene 10 (Olins and Rangwala, 1989)
   5201..6070    +  CDS            PETH_IDESA (sequence withheld): Experimental evidence at protein level: Swiss-Prot protein existence level 1. Involved in the degradation and assimilation of the plastic poly(ethylene terephthalate) (PET), which allows I.sakaiensis to use PET as its major energy and carbon source for growth. Likely acts synergistically with MHETase to depolymerize PET (PubMed:26965627). Catalyzes the hydrolysis of PET to produce mono(2-hydroxyethyl) terephthalate (MHET) as the major product (PubMed:26965627, PubMed:29666242, PubMed:29603535, PubMed:29374183, PubMed:29235460). Also depolymerizes another semiaromatic polyester, poly(ethylene-2
   6104..6153    +  CDS            SET1 (fragment): solubility-enhancement tag derived from T7 phage gene 10B
   6161..6208    +  terminator     T7 terminator: transcription terminator for bacteriophage T7 RNA polymerase
>Addgene plasmid #112202 | pET21b(+)-Is-PETase | addgene full sequence | sequence record 334619 | Addgene NGS Result
TGGCGAATGGG
[124 nt withheld, positions 12-135]
C
[91 nt withheld, positions 137-227]
A
[49 nt withheld, positions 229-277]
CCTTTGACGTTGGAGTCCACGTTCTTT
[37 nt withheld, positions 305-341]
ACCCTATCTCGGTCTATTCTTTTGATTTATAAGGGATTTTGCCGATTTCGGCCTATTGGTTAAAAAATGA
GCTGATTTAACAAAAATTTAACGCGAATTTTAACAAAATATTAACGCTTACAATTTAGGTGGCACTTTTC
GGGGAAATGTGCGCGGAACCCCTATTTGTTTATTTTTCTAAATACATTCAAATATGTATCCGCTCATGAG
ACAATAACCCTGATAAATGCTTCAATAATATTGAAAAAGGAAGAGTATGAGTATTCAACATTTCCGTGTC
GCCCTTATTCCCTTTTTTGCGGCATTTTGCCTTCCTGTTTTTGCTCACCCAGAAACGCTGGTGAAAGTAA
AAGATGCTGAAGATCAGTTGGGTGCACGAGTGGGTTACATCGAACTGGATCTCAACAGCGGTAAGATCCT
TGAGAGTTTTCGCCCCGAAGAACGTTTTCCAATGATGAGCACTTTTAAAGTTCTGCTATGTGGCGCGGTA
TTATCCCGTATTGACGCCGGGCAAGAGCAACTCGGTCGCCGCATACACTATTCTCAGAATGACTTGGTTG
AGTACTCACCAGTCACAGAAAAGCATCTTACGGATGGCATGACAGTAAGAGAATTATGCAGTGCTGCCAT
AACCATGAGTGATAACACTGCGGCCAACTTACTTCTGACAACGATCGGAGGACCGAAGGAGCTAACCGCT
TTTTTGCACAACATGGGGGATCATGTAACTCGCCTTGATCGTTGGGAACCGGAGCTGAATGAAGCCATAC
CAAACGACGAGCGTGACACCACGATGCCTGCAGCAATGGCAACAACGTTGCGCAAACTATTAACTGGCGA
ACTACTTACTCTAGCTTCCCGGCAACAATTAATAGACTGGATGGAGGCGGATAAAGTTGCAGGACCACTT
CTGCGCTCGGCCCTTCCGGCTGGCTGGTTTATTGCTGATAAATCTGGAGCCGGTGAGCGTGGGTCTCGCG
GTATCATTGCAGCACTGGGGCCAGATGGTAAGCCCTCCCGTATCGTAGTTATCTACACGACGGGGAGTCA
GGCAACTATGGATGAACGAAATAGACAGATCGCTGAGATAGGTGCCTCACTGATTAAGCATTGGTAACTG
TCAGACCAAGTTTACTCATATATACTTTAGATTGATTTAAAACTTCATTTTTAATTTAAAAGGATCTAGG
TGAAGATCCTTTTTGATAATCTCATGACCAAAATCCCTTAACGTGAGTTTTCGTTCCACTGAGCGTCAGA
CCCCGTAGAAAAGATCAAAGGATCTTCTTGAGATCCTTTTTTTCTGCGCGTAATCTGCTGCTTGCAAACA
AAAAAACCACCGCTACCAGCGGTGGTTTGTTTGCCGGATCAAGAGCTACCAACTCTTTTTCCGAAGGTAA
CTGGCTTCAGCAGAGCGCAGATACCAAATACTGTCCTTCTAGTGTAGCCGTAGTTAGGCCACCACTTCAA
GAACTCTGTAGCACCGCCTACATACCTCGCTCTGCTAATCCTGTTACCAGTGGCTGCTGCCAGTGGCGAT
AAGTCGTGTCTTACCGGGTTGGACTCAAGACGATAGTTACCGGATAAGGCGCAGCGGTCGGGCTGAACGG
GGGGTTCGTGCACACAGCCCAGCTTGGAGCGAACGACCTACACCGAACTGAGATACCTACAGCGTGAGCT
ATGAGAAAGCGCCACGCTTCCCGAAGGGAGAAAGGCGGACAGGTATCCGGTAAGCGGCAGGGTCGGAACA
GGAGAGCGCACGAGGGAGCTTCCAGGGGGAAACGCCTGGTATCTTTATAGTCCTGTCGGGTTTCGCCACC
TCTGACTTGAGCGTCGATTTTTGTGATGCTCGTCAGGGGGGCGGAGCCTATGGAAAAACGCCAGCAACGC
GGCCTTTTTACGGTTCCTGGCCTTTTGCTGGCCTTTTGCTCACATGTTCTTTCCTGCGTTATCCCCTGAT
TCTGTGGATAACCGTATTACCGCCTTTGAGTGAGCTGATACCGCTCGCCGCAGCCGAACGACCGAGCGCA
GCGAGTCAGTGAGCGAGGAAGCGGAAGAGCGCCTGATGCGGTATTTTCTCCTTACGCATCTGTGCGGTAT
TTCACACCGCAATGGTGCACTCTCAGTACAATCTGCTCTGATGCCGCATAGTTAAGCCAGTATACACTCC
GCTATCGCTACGTGACTGGGTCATGGCTGCGCCCCGACACCCGCCAACACCCGCTGACGCGCCCTGACGG
GCTTGTCTGCTCCCGGCATCCGCTTACAGACAAGCTGTGACCGTCTCCGGGAGCTGCATGTGTCAGAGGT
TTTCACCGTCATCACCGAAACGCGCGAGGCAGCTGCGGTAAAGCTCATCAGCGTGGTCGTGAAGCGATTC
ACAGATGTCTGCCTGTTCATCCGCGTCCAGCTCGTTGAGTTTCTCCAGAAGCGTTAATGTCTGGCTTCTG
ATAAAGCGGGCCATGTTAAGGGCGGTTTTTTCCTGTTTGGTCACTGATGCCTCCGTGTAAGGGGGATTTC
TGTTCATGGGGGTAATGATACCGATGAAACGAGAGAGGATGCTCACGATACGGGTTACTGATGATGAACA
TGCCCGGTTACTGGAACGTTGTGAGGGTAAACAACTGGCGGTATGGATGCGGCGGGACCAGAGAAAAATC
ACTCAGGGTCAATGCCAGCGCTTCGTTAATACAGATGTAGGTGTTCCACAGGGTAGCCAGCAGCATCCTG
CGATGCAGATCCGGAACATAATGGTGCAGGGCGCTGACTTCCGCGTTTCCAGACTTTACGAAACACGGAA
ACCGAAGACCATTCATGTTGTTGCTCAGGTCGCAGACGTTTTGCAGCAGCAGTCGCTTCACGTTCGCTCG
CGTATCGGTGATTCATTCTGCTAACCAGTAAGGCAACCCCGCCAGCCTAGCCGGGTCCTCAACGACAGGA
GCACGATCATGCGCACCCGTGGGGCCGCCATGCCGGCGATAATGGCCTGCTTCTCGCCGAAACGTTTGGT
GGCGGGACCAGTGACGAAGGCTTGAGCGAGGGCGTGCAAGATTCCGAATACCGCAAGCGACAGGCCGATC
ATCGTCGCGCTCCAGCGAAAGCGGTCCTCGCCGAAAATGACCCAGAGCGCTGCCGGCACCTGTCCTACGA
GTTGCATGATAAAGAAGACAGTCATAAGTGCGGCGACGATAGTCATGCCCCGCGCCCACCGGAAGGAGCT
GACTGGGTTGAAGGCTCTCAAGGGCATCGGTCGAGATCCCGGTGCCTAATGAGTGAGCTAACTTACATTA
ATTGCGTTGCGCTCACTGCCCGCTTTCCAGTCGGGAAACCTGTCGTGCCAGCTGCATTAATGAATCGGCC
AACGCGCGGGGAGAGGCGGTTTGCGTATTGGGCGCCAGGGTGGTTTTTCTTTTCACCAGTGAGACGGGCA
ACAGCTGATTGCCCTTCACCGCCTGGCCCTGAGAGAGTTGCAGCAAGCGGTCCACGCTGGTTTGCCCCAG
CAGGCGAAAATCCTGTTTGATGGTGGTTAACGGCGGGATATAACATGAGCTGTCTTCGGTATCGTCGTAT
CCCACTACCGAGATATCCGCACCAACGCGCAGCCCGGACTCGGTAATGGCGCGCATTGCGCCCAGCGCCA
TCTGATCGTTGGCAACCAGCATCGCAGTGGGAACGATGCCCTCATTCAGCATTTGCATGGTTTGTTGAAA
ACCGGACATGGCACTCCAGTCGCCTTCCCGTTCCGCTATCGGCTGAATTTGATTGCGAGTGAGATATTTA
TGCCAGCCAGCCAGACGCAGACGCGCCGAGACAGAACTTAATGGGCCCGCTAACAGCGCGATTTGCTGGT
GACCCAATGCGACCAGATGCTCCACGCCCAGTCGCGTACCGTCTTCATGGGAGAAAATAATACTGTTGAT
GGGTGTCTGGTCAGAGACATCAAGAAATAACGCCGGAACATTAGTGCAGGCAGCTTCCACAGCAATGGCA
TCCTGGTCATCCAGCGGATAGTTAATGATCAGCCCACTGACGCGTTGCGCGAGAAGATTGTGCACCGCCG
CTTTACAGGCTTCGACGCCGCTTCGTTCTACCATCGACACCACCACGCTGGCACCCAGTTGATCGGCGCG
AGATTTAATCGCCGCGACAATTTGCGACGGCGCGTGCAGGGCCAGACTGGAGGTGGCAACGCCAATCAGC
AACGACTGTTTGCCCGCCAGTTGTTGTGCCACGCGGTTGGGAATGTAATTCAGCTCCGCCATCGCCGCTT
CCACTTTTTCCCGCGTTTTCGCAGAAACGTGGCTGGCCTGGTTCACCACGCGGGAAACGGTCTGATAAGA
GACACCGGCATACTCTGCGACATCGTATAACGTTACTGGTTTCACATTCACCACCCTGAATTGACTCTCT
TCCGGGCGCTATCATGCCATACCGCGAAAGGTTTTGCGCCATTCGATGGTGTCCGGGATCTCGACGCTCT
CCCTTATGCGACTCCTGCATTAGGAAGCAGCCCAGTAGTAGGTTGAGGCCGTTGAGCACCGCCGCCGCAA
GGAATGGTGCATGCAAGGAGATGGCGCCCAACAGTCCCCCGGCCACGGGGCCTGCCACCATACCCACGCC
GAAACAAGCGCTCATGAGCCCGAAGTGGCGAGCCCGATCTTCCCCATCGGTGATGTCGGCGATATAGGCG
CCAGCAACCGCACCTGTGGCGCCGGTGATGCCGGCCACGATGCGTCCGGCGTAGAGGATCGAGATCTCGA
TCCCGCGAAATTAATACGACTCACTATAGGGGAATTGTGAGCGGATAACAATTCCCCTCTAGAAATAATT
TTGTTTAACTTTAAGAAGGAGATATACAT
[870 nt withheld, positions 5201-6070]
CTCGAGCACCACCATCACCACCACTGAGATCCGGCTGCTAACAAAGCCCGAAAGGAAGCTGAGTTGGCTG
CTGCCACCGCTGAGCAATAACTAGCATAACCCCTTGGGGCCTCTAAACGGGTCTTGAGGGGTTTTTTGCT
GAAAGGAGGAACTATATCCGGAT
